Addgene plasmid #86984: pCAG-Trex2-bpA
Purpose: Expression of mouse Trex2
Depositing lab: Ralf Kuehn. Depositing organization: Max-Delbrueck-Centrum fuer Molekulare Medizin (MDC). Publication: Efficient Gene Editing of Human Induced Pluripotent Stem Cells Using CRISPR/Cas9. Yumlu S, Bashir S, Stumm J, Kuhn R. Methods Mol Biol. 2019;1961:137-151. doi: 10.1007/978-1-4939-9170-9_10. PubMed 30912045.
Backbone
  Vector backbone: pBluescript(+)
  Backbone size w/o insert (bp): 2770
  Total vector size (bp): 5557
  Vector type: Mammalian Expression
Growth in bacteria
  Bacterial resistance: Ampicillin, 100 μg/mL
  Growth temperature: 37°C
  Growth strain: DH5alpha
  Copy number: High Copy
Gene/Insert
  Gene/Insert name: mouse Trex2 coding region (alt names: Trex2; three prime repair exonuclease 2)
  Species: M. musculus (mouse)
  Insert size (bp): 711
  GenBank ID: NM_011907
  Entrez Gene: Trex2
  Promoter: CAG
  Cloning method: Restriction Enzyme; 5′ cloning site PacI (not destroyed); 3′ cloning site MluI (not destroyed)
  Sequencing primers: 5′ M13 reverse; 3′ M13 forward
Terms and licenses: Academic/Nonprofit Terms; Industry Terms: Not Available to Industry
How to cite: pCAG-Trex2-bpA was a gift from Ralf Kuehn (Addgene plasmid # 86984 ; http://n2t.net/addgene:86984 ; RRID:Addgene_86984)
