[The description below was written by a language model from this plasmid's Addgene catalogue record and pLannotate feature annotations shown in this document.]
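Description:
pCAG-Trex2-bpA is a mammalian expression plasmid of 5,557 bp built on a pBluescript(+) backbone and designed to express mouse Trex2 (three prime repair exonuclease 2). It is propagated in E. coli as a high-copy plasmid through its ColE1/pUC-type origin and is selected with ampicillin via the β-lactamase gene and its native promoter. The backbone also keeps an f1 phage origin, which permits single-stranded DNA production, along with remnants of the pBluescript lac region (lac promoter, operator, CAP site and fragments of lacZα and lacI). No mammalian selection marker is annotated, which fits transient transfection use.

The expression cassette uses the composite CAG promoter, annotated here as its three parts: the human cytomegalovirus immediate early enhancer, the chicken β-actin promoter and a chimeric chicken β-actin/rabbit β-globin intron. Together these give strong, broadly active transcription in mammalian cells, including stem cells. A short T7 promoter sits between the intron and the coding region and could in principle support in vitro transcription. The roughly 0.7 kb mouse Trex2 open reading frame was inserted between PacI and MluI sites, both retained, and no epitope tag or reporter is annotated. It is followed by the bovine growth hormone polyadenylation signal, the "bpA" of the name.

Trex2 is a 3′ exonuclease with a preference for double-stranded DNA with mismatched 3′ termini. The associated publication concerns CRISPR/Cas9 gene editing in human induced pluripotent stem cells, so the plasmid is presumably co-delivered with nuclease components, where end-processing by Trex2 is generally used to favour mutagenic repair of breaks. The record itself states only expression of mouse Trex2 as the purpose.
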