Features (pLannotate 1.2.2; 17 found; start..end, strand, type, name):
     15..394     +  enhancer       CMV enhancer: human cytomegalovirus immediate early enhancer
    396..673     +  promoter       chicken β-actin promoter: No description available
    674..1685    +  intron         chimeric intron: chimera between introns from chicken β-actin and rabbit β-globin
   1698..1716    +  promoter       T7 promoter: promoter for bacteriophage T7 RNA polymerase
   1727..2434    +  CDS            Trex2: TREX2_MOUSE - Experimental evidence at protein level: Swiss-Prot protein existence level 1. Exonuclease with a preference for double-stranded DNA with mismatched 3' termini. May play a role in DNA repair. From Mus musculus (Mouse).
   2455..2473    -  misc_feature   MCS (fragment): pBluescript multiple cloning site
   2491..2715    +  polyA_signal   bGH poly(A) signal: bovine growth hormone polyadenylation signal
   2719..2740    +  promoter       SV40 promoter (fragment): SV40 enhancer and early promoter
   2786..2940    +  CDS            lacZα (fragment): LacZα fragment of β-galactosidase; lacZ fragment
   2971..3399    -  rep_origin     f1 ori (sequence partly withheld): f1 bacteriophage origin of replication; arrow indicates direction of (+) strand synthesis
   3426..3530    +  promoter       AmpR promoter: bla
   3531..4391    +  CDS            AmpR: β-lactamase; bla; confers resistance to ampicillin, carbenicillin, and related antibiotics
   4562..5150    +  rep_origin     ori: high-copy-number ColE1/pMB1/pBR322/pUC origin of replication
   5333..5425    +  CDS            lacI (fragment): lac repressor; lacI; The lac repressor binds to the lac operator to inhibit transcription in E. coli. This inhibition can be relieved by adding lactose or isopropyl-β-D-thiogalactopyranoside (IPTG).
   5438..5459    +  protein_bind   CAP binding site: CAP binding activates transcription in the presence of cAMP. E. coli catabolite activator protein
   5474..5504    +  promoter       lac promoter: promoter for the E. coli lac operon
   5512..5528    +  protein_bind   lac operator: The lac repressor binds to the lac operator to inhibit transcription in E. coli. This inhibition can be relieved by adding lactose or isopropyl-β-D-thiogalactopyranoside (IPTG). lac repressor encoded by lacI
>Addgene plasmid #86984 | pCAG-Trex2-bpA | depositor full sequence | sequence record 175032 | pCAG-Trex2-bpA sequence 5557 bps
GGCGCGCCGGATTCGACATTGATTATTGACTAGTTATTAATAGTAATCAATTACGGGGTCATTAGTTCAT
AGCCCATATATGGAGTTCCGCGTTACATAACTTACGGTAAATGGCCCGCCTGGCTGACCGCCCAACGACC
CCCGCCCATTGACGTCAATAATGACGTATGTTCCCATAGTAACGCCAATAGGGACTTTCCATTGACGTCA
ATGGGTGGAGTATTTACGGTAAACTGCCCACTTGGCAGTACATCAAGTGTATCATATGCCAAGTACGCCC
CCTATTGACGTCAATGACGGTAAATGGCCCGCCTGGCATTATGCCCAGTACATGACCTTATGGGACTTTC
CTACTTGGCAGTACATCTACGTATTAGTCATCGCTATTACCATGGTCGAGGTGAGCCCCACGTTCTGCTT
CACTCTCCCCATCTCCCCCCCCTCCCCACCCCCAATTTTGTATTTATTTATTTTTTAATTATTTTGTGCA
GCGATGGGGGCGGGGGGGGGGGGGGGGCGCGCGCCAGGCGGGGCGGGGCGGGGCGAGGGGCGGGGCGGGG
CGAGGCGGAGAGGTGCGGCGGCAGCCAATCAGAGCGGCGCGCTCCGAAAGTTTCCTTTTATGGCGAGGCG
GCGGCGGCGGCGGCCCTATAAAAAGCGAAGCGCGCGGCGGGCGGGAGTCGCTGCGTCGCGCCTTCGCCCC
GTGCCCCGCTCCGCCGCCGCCTCGCGCCGCCCGCCCCGGCTCTGACTGACCGCGTTACTCCCACAGGTGA
GCGGGCGGGACGGCCCTTCTCCTCCGGGCTGTAATTAGCGCTTGGTTTAATGACGGCTCGTTTCTTTTCT
GTGGCTGCGTGAAAGCCTTAAAGGGCTCCGGGAGGGCCCTTTGTGCGGGGGGGAGCGGCTCGGGGGGTGC
GTGCGTGTGTGTGTGCGTGGGGAGCGCCGCGTGCGGCCCGCGCTGCCCGGCGGCTGTGAGCGCTGCGGGC
GCGGCGCGGGGCTTTGTGCGCTCCGCGTGTGCGCGAGGGGAGCGCGGCCGGGGGCGGTGCCCCGCGGTGC
GGGGGGGCTGCGAGGGGAACAAAGGCTGCGTGCGGGGTGTGTGCGTGGGGGGGTGAGCAGGGGGTGTGGG
CGCGGCGGTCGGGCTGTAACCCCCCCCTGCACCCCCCTCCCCGAGTTGCTGAGCACGGCCCGGCTTCGGG
TGCGGGGCTCCGTGCGGGGCGTGGCGCGGGGCTCGCCGTGCCGGGCGGGGGGTGGCGGCAGGTGGGGGTG
CCGGGCGGGGCGGGGCCGCCTCGGGCCGGGGAGGGCTCGGGGGAGGGGCGCGGCGGCCCCGGAGCGCCGG
CGGCTGTCGAGGCGCGGCGAGCCGCAGCCATTGCCTTTTATGGTAATCGTGCGAGAGGGCGCAGGGACTT
CCTTTGTCCCAAATCTGGCGGAGCCGAAATCTGGGAGGCGCCGCCGCACCCCCTCTAGCGGGCGCGGGCG
AAGCGGTGCGGCGCCGGCAGGAAGGAAATGGGCGGGGAGGGCCTTCGTGCGTCGCCGCGCCGCCGTCCCC
TTCTCCATCTCCAGCCTCGGGGCTGCCGCAGGGGGACGGCTGCCTTCGGGGGGGACGGGGCAGGGCGGGG
TTCGGCTTCTGGCGTGTGACCGGCGGCTCTAGAGCCTCTGCTAACCATGTTCATGCCTTCTTCTTTTTCC
TACAGATCCTTAATTAATAATACGACTCACTATAGGGGCCGCCACCATGTCTGAGCCACCCCGGGCTGAG
ACCTTTGTATTCCTGGACCTAGAAGCCACTGGGCTCCCAAACATGGATCCTGAGATTGCAGAGATATCCC
TTTTTGCTGTTCACCGCTCTTCCCTGGAGAACCCAGAACGGGATGATTCTGGTTCCTTGGTGCTGCCCCG
TGTTCTGGACAAGCTCACACTGTGCATGTGCCCGGAGCGCCCCTTTACTGCCAAGGCCAGTGAGATTACT
GGTTTGAGCAGCGAAAGCCTGATGCACTGCGGGAAGGCTGGTTTCAATGGCGCTGTGGTAAGGACACTGC
AGGGCTTCCTAAGCCGCCAGGAGGGCCCCATCTGCCTTGTGGCCCACAATGGCTTCGATTATGACTTCCC
ACTGCTGTGCACGGAGCTACAACGTCTGGGTGCCCATCTGCCCCAAGACACTGTCTGCCTGGACACACTG
CCTGCATTGCGGGGCCTGGACCGTGCTCACAGCCACGGCACCAGGGCTCAAGGCCGCAAAAGCTACAGCC
TGGCCAGTCTCTTCCACCGCTACTTCCAGGCTGAACCCAGTGCTGCCCATTCAGCAGAAGGTGATGTGCA
CACCCTGCTTCTGATCTTCCTGCATCGTGCTCCTGAGCTGCTCGCCTGGGCAGATGAGCAGGCCCGCAGC
TGGGCTCATATTGAGCCCATGTACGTGCCACCTGATGGTCCAAGCCTCGAAGCCTGAACGCGTAAATGAT
TGCAGATCCACTAGTTCTAGAGCTCGCTGATCAGCCTCGACTGTGCCTTCTAGTTGCCAGCCATCTGTTG
TTTGCCCCTCCCCCGTGCCTTCCTTGACCCTGGAAGGTGCCACTCCCACTGTCCTTTCCTAATAAAATGA
GGAAATTGCATCGCATTGTCTGAGTAGGTGTCATTCTATTCTGGGGGGTGGGGTGGGGCAGGACAGCAAG
GGGGAGGATTGGGAAGACAATAGCAGGCATGCTGGGGATGCGGTGGGCTCTATGGCTTCTGAGGCGGAAA
GAACCAGCTGGGGCTCGAGATCCACTAGTTCTAGCCTCGAGGCTAGAGCGGCCGCCACTGGCCGTCGTTT
TACAACGTCGTGACTGGGAAAACCCTGGCGTTACCCAACTTAATCGCCTTGCAGCACATCCCCCTTTCGC
CAGCTGGCGTAATAGCGAAGAGGCCCGCACCGATCGCCCTTCCCAACAGTTGCGCAGCCTGAATGGCGAA
TGGAAATTGTAAGCGTTAATATTTTGTTAAAATTCGCGTTAAATTTTTGTTAAATCAGCTCATTTTTTAA
CCAATAGGCCGAAATCGGCAAAATCCCTTATAAATCAAAAGAATAGACCGAGATAGGGT
[37 nt withheld, positions 3070-3106]
AAAGAACGTGGACTCCAACGTCAAAGG
[49 nt withheld, positions 3134-3182]
T
[91 nt withheld, positions 3184-3274]
G
[124 nt withheld, positions 3276-3399]
CAGGTGGCACTTTTCGGGGAAATGTGCGCGGAACCCCTATTTGTTTATTTTTCTAAATACATTCAAATAT
GTATCCGCTCATGAGACAATAACCCTGATAAATGCTTCAATAATATTGAAAAAGGAAGAGTATGAGTATT
CAACATTTCCGTGTCGCCCTTATTCCCTTTTTTGCGGCATTTTGCCTTCCTGTTTTTGCTCACCCAGAAA
CGCTGGTGAAAGTAAAAGATGCTGAAGATCAGTTGGGTGCACGAGTGGGTTACATCGAACTGGATCTCAA
CAGCGGTAAGATCCTTGAGAGTTTTCGCCCCGAAGAACGTTTTCCAATGATGAGCACTTTTAAAGTTCTG
CTATGTGGCGCGGTATTATCCCGTATTGACGCCGGGCAAGAGCAACTCGGTCGCCGCATACACTATTCTC
AGAATGACTTGGTTGAGTACTCACCAGTCACAGAAAAGCATCTTACGGATGGCATGACAGTAAGAGAATT
ATGCAGTGCTGCCATAACCATGAGTGATAACACTGCGGCCAACTTACTTCTGACAACGATCGGAGGACCG
AAGGAGCTAACCGCTTTTTTGCACAACATGGGGGATCATGTAACTCGCCTTGATCGTTGGGAACCGGAGC
TGAATGAAGCCATACCAAACGACGAGCGTGACACCACGATGCCTGTAGCAATGGCAACAACGTTGCGCAA
ACTATTAACTGGCGAACTACTTACTCTAGCTTCCCGGCAACAATTAATAGACTGGATGGAGGCGGATAAA
GTTGCAGGACCACTTCTGCGCTCGGCCCTTCCGGCTGGCTGGTTTATTGCTGATAAATCTGGAGCCGGTG
AGCGTGGGTCTCGCGGTATCATTGCAGCACTGGGGCCAGATGGTAAGCCCTCCCGTATCGTAGTTATCTA
CACGACGGGGAGTCAGGCAACTATGGATGAACGAAATAGACAGATCGCTGAGATAGGTGCCTCACTGATT
AAGCATTGGTAACTGTCAGACCAAGTTTACTCATATATACTTTAGATTGATTTAAAACTTCATTTTTAAT
TTAAAAGGATCTAGGTGAAGATCCTTTTTGATAATCTCATGACCAAAATCCCTTAACGTGAGTTTTCGTT
CCACTGAGCGTCAGACCCCGTAGAAAAGATCAAAGGATCTTCTTGAGATCCTTTTTTTCTGCGCGTAATC
TGCTGCTTGCAAACAAAAAAACCACCGCTACCAGCGGTGGTTTGTTTGCCGGATCAAGAGCTACCAACTC
TTTTTCCGAAGGTAACTGGCTTCAGCAGAGCGCAGATACCAAATACTGTTCTTCTAGTGTAGCCGTAGTT
AGGCCACCACTTCAAGAACTCTGTAGCACCGCCTACATACCTCGCTCTGCTAATCCTGTTACCAGTGGCT
GCTGCCAGTGGCGATAAGTCGTGTCTTACCGGGTTGGACTCAAGACGATAGTTACCGGATAAGGCGCAGC
GGTCGGGCTGAACGGGGGGTTCGTGCACACAGCCCAGCTTGGAGCGAACGACCTACACCGAACTGAGATA
CCTACAGCGTGAGCTATGAGAAAGCGCCACGCTTCCCGAAGGGAGAAAGGCGGACAGGTATCCGGTAAGC
GGCAGGGTCGGAACAGGAGAGCGCACGAGGGAGCTTCCAGGGGGAAACGCCTGGTATCTTTATAGTCCTG
TCGGGTTTCGCCACCTCTGACTTGAGCGTCGATTTTTGTGATGCTCGTCAGGGGGGCGGAGCCTATGGAA
AAACGCCAGCAACGCGGCCTTTTTACGGTTCCTGGCCTTTTGCTGGCCTTTTGCTCACATGTTCTTTCCT
GCGTTATCCCCTGATTCTGTGGATAACCGTATTACCGCCTTTGAGTGAGCTGATACCGCTCGCCGCAGCC
GAACGACCGAGCGCAGCGAGTCAGTGAGCGAGGAAGCGGAAGAGCGCCCAATACGCAAACCGCCTCTCCC
CGCGCGTTGGCCGATTCATTAATGCAGCTGGCACGACAGGTTTCCCGACTGGAAAGCGGGCAGTGAGCGC
AACGCAATTAATGTGAGTTAGCTCACTCATTAGGCACCCCAGGCTTTACACTTTATGCTTCCGGCTCGTA
TGTTGTGTGGAATTGTGAGCGGATAACAATTTCACACAGGAAACAGCTATGACCATGA
