>Addgene plasmid #86984 | pCAG-Trex2-bpA | addgene partial sequence | sequence record 175031 | Addgene Partial NGS Result
AGCCTCTGCTAACCATGTTCATGCCTTCTTCTTTTTCCTACAGATCCTTAATTAATAATACGACTCACTA
TAGGGGCCGCCACCATGTCTGAGCCACCCCGGGCTGAGACCTTTGTATTCCTGGACCTAGAAGCCACTGG
GCTCCCAAACATGGATCCTGAGATTGCAGAGATATCCCTTTTTGCTGTTCACCGCTCTTCCCTGGAGAAC
CCAGAACGGGATGATTCTGGTTCCTTGGTGCTGCCCCGTGTTCTGGACAAGCTCACACTGTGCATGTGCC
CGGAGCGCCCCTTTACTGCCAAGGCCAGTGAGATTACTGGTTTGAGCAGCGAAAGCCTGATGCACTGCGG
GAAGGCTGGTTTCAATGGCGCTGTGGTAAGGACACTGCAGGGCTTCCTAAGCCGCCAGGAGGGCCCCATC
TGCCTTGTGGCCCACAATGGCTTCGATTATGACTTCCCACTGCTGTGCACGGAGCTACAACGTCTGGGTG
CCCATCTGCCCCAAGACACTGTCTGCCTGGACACACTGCCTGCATTGCGGGGCCTGGACCGTGCTCACAG
CCACGGCACCAGGGCTCAAGGCCGCAAAAGCTACAGCCTGGCCAGTCTCTTCCACCGCTACTTCCAGGCT
GAACCCAGTGCTGCCCATTCAGCAGAAGGTGATGTGCACACCCTGCTTCTGATCTTCCTGCATCGTGCTC
CTGAGCTGCTCGCCTGGGCAGATGAGCAGGCCCGCAGCTGGGCTCATATTGAGCCCATGTACGTGCCACC
TGATGGTCCAAGCCTCGAAGCCTGAACGCGTAAATGATTGCAGATCCACTAGTTCTAGAGCTCGCTGATC
AGCCTCGACTGTGCCTTCTAGTTGCCAGCCATCTGTTGTTTGCCCCTCCCCCGTGCCTTCCTTGACCCTG
GAAGGTGCCACTCCCACTGTCCTTTCCTAATAAAATGAGGAAATTGCATCGCATTGTCTGAGTAGGTGTC
ATTCTATTCTGGGGGGTGGGGTGGGGCAGGACAGCAAGGGGGAGGATTGGGAAGACAATAGCAGGCATGC
TGGGGATGCGGTGGGCTCTATGGCTTCTGAGGCGGAAAGAACCAGCTGGGGCTCGAGATCCACTAGTTCT
AGCCTCGAGGCTAGAGCGGCCGCCACTGGCCGTCGTTTTACAACGTCGTGACTGGGAAAACCCTGGCGTT
ACCCAACTTAATCGCCTTGCAGCACATCCCCCTTTCGCCAGCTGGCGTAATAGCGAAGAGGCCCGCACCG
ATCGCCCTTCCCAACAGTTGCGCAGCCTGAATGGCGAATGGAAATTGTAAGCGTTAATATTTTGTTAAAA
TTCGCGTTAAATTTTTGTTAAATCAGCTCATTTTTTAACCAATAGGCCGAAATCGGCAAAATCCCTTATA
AATCAAAAGAATAGACCGAGATAGGGT
[37 nt withheld, positions 1428-1464]
AAAGAACGTGGACTCCAACGTCAAAGG
[49 nt withheld, positions 1492-1540]
T
[91 nt withheld, positions 1542-1632]
G
[124 nt withheld, positions 1634-1757]
CAGGTGGCACTTTTCGGGGAAATGTGCGCGGAACCCCTATTTGTTTATTTTTCTAAATACATTCAAATAT
GTATCCGCTCATGAGACAATAACCCTGATAAATGCTTCAATAATATTGAAAAAGGAAGAGTATGAGTATT
CAACATTTCCGTGTCGCCCTTATTCCCTTTTTTGCGGCATTTTGCCTTCCTGTTTTTGCTCACCCAGAAA
CGCTGGTGAAAGTAAAAGATGCTGAAGATCAGTTGGGTGCACGAGTGGGTTACATCGAACTGGATCTCAA
CAGCGGTAAGATCCTTGAGAGTTTTCGCCCCGAAGAACGTTTTCCAATGATGAGCACTTTTAAAGTTCTG
CTATGTGGCGCGGTATTATCCCGTATTGACGCCGGGCAAGAGCAACTCGGTCGCCGCATACACTATTCTC
AGAATGACTTGGTTGAGTACTCACCAGTCACAGAAAAGCATCTTACGGATGGCATGACAGTAAGAGAATT
ATGCAGTGCTGCCATAACCATGAGTGATAACACTGCGGCCAACTTACTTCTGACAACGATCGGAGGACCG
AAGGAGCTAACCGCTTTTTTGCACAACATGGGGGATCATGTAACTCGCCTTGATCGTTGGGAACCGGAGC
TGAATGAAGCCATACCAAACGACGAGCGTGACACCACGATGCCTGTAGCAATGGCAACAACGTTGCGCAA
ACTATTAACTGGCGAACTACTTACTCTAGCTTCCCGGCAACAATTAATAGACTGGATGGAGGCGGATAAA
GTTGCAGGACCACTTCTGCGCTCGGCCCTTCCGGCTGGCTGGTTTATTGCTGATAAATCTGGAGCCGGTG
AGCGTGGGTCTCGCGGTATCATTGCAGCACTGGGGCCAGATGGTAAGCCCTCCCGTATCGTAGTTATCTA
CACGACGGGGAGTCAGGCAACTATGGATGAACGAAATAGACAGATCGCTGAGATAGGTGCCTCACTGATT
AAGCATTGGTAACTGTCAGACCAAGTTTACTCATATATACTTTAGATTGATTTAAAACTTCATTTTTAAT
TTAAAAGGATCTAGGTGAAGATCCTTTTTGATAATCTCATGACCAAAATCCCTTAACGTGAGTTTTCGTT
CCACTGAGCGTCAGACCCCGTAGAAAAGATCAAAGGATCTTCTTGAGATCCTTTTTTTCTGCGCGTAATC
TGCTGCTTGCAAACAAAAAAACCACCGCTACCAGCGGTGGTTTGTTTGCCGGATCAAGAGCTACCAACTC
TTTTTCCGAAGGTAACTGGCTTCAGCAGAGCGCAGATACCAAATACTGTTCTTCTAGTGTAGCCGTAGTT
AGGCCACCACTTCAAGAACTCTGTAGCACCGCCTACATACCTCGCTCTGCTAATCCTGTTACCAGTGGCT
GCTGCCAGTGGCGATAAGTCGTGTCTTACCGGGTTGGACTCAAGACGATAGTTACCGGATAAGGCGCAGC
GGTCGGGCTGAACGGGGGGTTCGTGCACACAGCCCAGCTTGGAGCGAACGACCTACACCGAACTGAGATA
CCTACAGCGTGAGCTATGAGAAAGCGCCACGCTTCCCGAAGGGAGAAAGGCGGACAGGTATCCGGTAAGC
GGCAGGGTCGGAACAGGAGAGCGCACGAGGGAGCTTCCAGGGGGAAACGCCTGGTATCTTTATAGTCCTG
TCGGGTTTCGCCACCTCTGACTTGAGCGTCGATTTTTGTGATGCTCGTCAGGGGGGCGGAGCCTATGGAA
AAACGCCAGCAACGCGGCCTTTTTACGGTTCCTGGCCTTTTGCTGGCCTTTTGCTCACATGTTCTTTCCT
GCGTTATCCCCTGATTCTGTGGATAACCGTATTACCGCCTTTGAGTGAGCTGATACCGCTCGCCGCAGCC
GAACGACCGAGCGCAGCGAGTCAGTGAGCGAGGAAGCGGAAGAGCGCCCAATACGCAAACCGCCTCTCCC
CGCGCGTTGGCCGATTCATTAATGCAGCTGGCACGACAGGTTTCCCGACTGGAAAGCGGGCAGTGAGCGC
AACGCAATTAATGTGAGTTAGCTCACTCATTAGGCACCCCAGGCTTTACACTTTATGCTTCCGGCTCGTA
TGTTGTGTGGAATTGTGAGCGGATAACAATTTCACACAGGAAACAGCTATGAC
